Addgene plasmid #40376: pBACgus/LRRK2 1867-2141 C-His
Depositing lab: Michael J Fox Foundation MJFF. Depositing organization: Michael J Fox Foundation.
Backbone
  Vector backbone: pBACgus
  Backbone manufacturer: Novagen
  Vector type: Baculovirus
Growth in bacteria
  Bacterial resistance: Ampicillin, 100 μg/mL
  Growth temperature: 37°C
  Growth strain: Top10
  Copy number: High Copy
Gene/Insert
  Gene/Insert name: LRRK2
  Species: H. sapiens (human)
  Mutation: WT aa1867-2141
  Entrez Gene: LRRK2 (a.k.a. AURA17, DARDARIN, PARK8, RIPK7, ROCO2)
  Promoter: polH
  Tag / fusion protein: 6xHis (C terminal on insert)
  Cloning method: Restriction Enzyme; 5′ cloning site BamHI (destroyed during cloning); 3′ cloning site HindIII (destroyed during cloning)
  Sequencing primers: 5′ DSP2466For:GAATTTCGTCGACAGATC; 3′ DSP2466Rev:AATAACCCGGATCAGCTT
Terms and licenses: Academic/Nonprofit Terms; Industry Terms
How to cite: pBACgus/LRRK2 1867-2141 C-His was a gift from Michael J Fox Foundation MJFF (Addgene plasmid # 40376 ; http://n2t.net/addgene:40376 ; RRID:Addgene_40376)
