[The description below was written by a language model from this plasmid's Addgene catalogue record and pLannotate feature annotations shown in this document.]
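Description:
pBACgus/LRRK2 1867-2141 C-His is a baculovirus transfer plasmid built on the Novagen pBACgus backbone for producing a fragment of human LRRK2 in insect cells. It is maintained in E. coli as a high-copy plasmid through a ColE1/pUC-type origin and selected with ampicillin via the β-lactamase gene. An f1 phage origin and a small lacZα remnant are also annotated in the 8,239 bp sequence.

The insert encodes wild-type residues 1867–2141 of LRRK2, the Parkinson's disease-associated serine/threonine kinase also known as PARK8 or dardarin. It lies directly downstream of the AcMNPV polyhedrin (polH) promoter, a very late, very strong viral promoter commonly used for high-level expression in infected insect cells. A C-terminal 6xHis tag follows the coding region for metal-affinity purification; the annotation software labels it as a fragment of a 9xHis tag, which is consistent with six histidines. The BamHI and HindIII sites used for cloning were destroyed in the process.

Upstream and in the opposite orientation, the baculovirus p6.9 late promoter drives E. coli β-glucuronidase (GUS), which serves as a reporter for identifying recombinant virus. The two expression units are flanked by baculoviral sequences, lef2/ORF603 on one side and the ORF1629 region on the other. These provide the homology for recombination with baculovirus genomic DNA in co-transfected insect cells, moving both cassettes into the polyhedrin locus. The record does not state a specific application, but the design points to making recombinant baculovirus for expression and His-tag purification of this LRRK2 fragment.
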