Features (pLannotate 1.2.2; 14 found; start..end, strand, type, name):
    329..453     +  CDS            lef2: baculovirus late expression factor 2
    491..1096    +  CDS            ORF603: baculovirus ORF603 protein
   1167..2972    -  CDS            GUS: β-glucuronidase; uidA (or gusA) from E. coli
   2987..3302    -  promoter       p6.9 promoter: Autographa californica p6.9; baculovirus late basic protein promoter
   3317..3408    +  promoter       polyhedrin promoter: polh from Autographa californica; promoter for the baculovirus polyhedrin gene
   3421..4245    +  CDS            LRRK2 (fragment): LRRK2_HUMAN - Also known as PARK8. Experimental evidence at protein level: Swiss-Prot protein existence level 1. Serine/threonine-protein kinase which phosphorylates a broad range of proteins involved in multiple processes such as neuronal plasticity, autophagy, and vesicle trafficking (PubMed:20949042, PubMed:22012985, PubMed:26824392, PubMed:29125462, PubMed:28720718, PubMed:29127255, PubMed:30398148, PubMed:29212815, PubMed:30635421, PubMed:21850687, PubMed:23395371, PubMed:17114044, PubMed:24687852, PubMed:26014385, PubMed:25201882). Is a key regulator of RAB GTPases by regulating the GTP/
   4289..4306    +  CDS            9xHis (fragment): 9xHis affinity tag
   4343..5700    +  misc_recomb    baculovirus recombination region (ORF1629): contains part of ORF1629
   5698..5775    -  CDS            P61 (fragment): P78_NPVAC - Experimental evidence at protein level: Swiss-Prot protein existence level 1. Plays a role in the transport of the nucleocapsids from the cytoplasm toward the host nucleus together with the host actin- polymerizing Arp2/3 complex. From Autographa californica nuclear polyhedrosis virus (AcMNPV).
   5963..6551    -  rep_origin     ori: high-copy-number ColE1/pMB1/pBR322/pUC origin of replication
   6722..7582    -  CDS            AmpR: β-lactamase; bla; confers resistance to ampicillin, carbenicillin, and related antibiotics
   7583..7687    -  promoter       AmpR promoter: bla
   7714..8169    +  rep_origin     f1 ori (sequence partly withheld): f1 bacteriophage origin of replication; arrow indicates direction of (+) strand synthesis
   8174..1       -  CDS            lacZα (fragment) (across the origin): LacZα fragment of β-galactosidase; lacZ fragment
>Addgene plasmid #40376 | pBACgus/LRRK2 1867-2141 C-His | depositor full sequence | sequence record 52053 | pBACgus/LRRK2 1867-2141 C-His sequence 8239 bps
GGAACGGCTCCGCCCACTATTAATGAAATTAAAAATTCCAATTTTAAAAAACGCAGCAAGAGAAACATTT
GTATGAAAGAATGCGTAGAAGGAAAGAAAAATGTCGTCGACATGCTGAACAACAAGATTAATATGCCTCC
GTGTATAAAAAAAATATTGAACGATTTGAAAGAAAACAATGTACCGCGCGGCGGTATGTACAGGAAGAGG
TTTATACTAAACTGTTACATTGCAAACGTGGTTTCGTGTGCCAAGTGTGAAAACCGATGTTTAATCAAGG
CTCTGACGCATTTCTACAACCACGACTCCAAGTGTGTGGGTGAAGTCATGCATCTTTTAATCAAATCCCA
AGATGTGTATAAACCACCAAACTGCCAAAAAATGAAAACTGTCGACAAGCTCTGTCCGTTTGCTGGCAAC
TGCAAGGGTCTCAATCCTATTTGTAATTATTGAATAATAAAACAATTATAAATGCTAAATTTGTTTTTTA
TTAACGATACAAACCAAACGCAACAAGAACATTTGTAGTATTATCTATAATTGAAAACGCGTAGTTATAA
TCGCTGAGGTAATATTTAAAATCATTTTCAAATGATTCACAGTTAATTTGCGACAATATAATTTTATTTT
CACATAAACTAGACGCCTTGTCGTCTTCTTCTTCGTATTCCTTCTCTTTTTCATTTTTCTCTTCATAAAA
ATTAACATAGTTATTATCGTATCCATATATGTATCTATCGTATAGAGTAAATTTTTTGTTGTCATAAATA
TATATGTCTTTTTTAATGGGGTGTATAGTACCGCTGCGCATAGTTTTTCTGTAATTTACAACAGTGCTAT
TTTCTGGTAGTTCTTCGGAGTGTGTTGCTTTAATTATTAAATTTATATAATCAATGAATTTGGGATCGTC
GGTTTTGTACAATATGTTGCCGGCATAGTACGCAGCTTCTTCTAGTTCAATTACACCATTTTTTAGCAGC
ACCGGATTAACATAACTTTCCAAAATGTTGTACGAACCGTTAAACAAAAACAGTTCACCTCCCTTTTCTA
TACTATTGTCTGCGAGCAGTTGTTTGTTGTTAAAAATAACAGCCATTGTAATGAGACGCACAAACTAATA
TCACAAACTGGAAATGTCTATCAATATATAGTTGCTGATCAGATCCTCATTGTTTGCCTCCCTGCTGCGG
TTTTTCACCGAAGTTCATGCCAGTCCAGCGTTTTTGCAGCAGAAAAGCCGCCGACTTCGGTTTGCGGTCG
CGAGTGAAGATCCCTTTCTTGTTACCGCCAACGCGCAATATGCCTTGCGAGGTCGCAAAATCGGCGAAAT
TCCATACCTGTTCACCGACGACGGCGCTGACGCGATCAAAGACGCGGTGATACATATCCAGCCATGCACA
CTGATACTCTTCACTCCACATGTCGGTGTACATTGAGTGCAGCCCGGCTAACGTATCCACGCCGTATTCG
GTGATGATAATCGGCTGATGCAGTTTCTCCTGCCAGGCCAGAAGTTCTTTTTCCAGTACCTTCTCTGCCG
TTTCCAAATCGCCGCTTTGGACATACCATCCGTAATAACGGTTCAGGCACAGCACATCAAAGAGATCGCT
GATGGTATCGGTGTGAGCGTCGCAGAACATTACATTGACGCAGGTGATCGGACGCGTCGGGTCGAGTTTA
CGCGTTGCTTCCGCCAGTGGCGCGAAATATTCCCGTGCACCTTGCGGACGGGTATCCGGTTCGTTGGCAA
TACTCCACATCACCACGCTTGGGTGGTTTTTGTCACGCGCTATCAGCTCTTTAATCGCCTGTAAGTGCGC
TTGCTGAGTTTCCCCGTTGACTGCCTCTTCGCTGTACAGTTCTTTCGGCTTGTTGCCCGCTTCGAAACCA
ATGCCTAAAGAGAGCGAAAAGCCGACAGCAGCAGTTTCATCAATCACCACGATGCCATGTTCATCTGCCC
AGTCGAGCATCTCTTCAGCGTAAGGGTAATGCGAGGTACGGTAGGAGTTGGCCCCAATCCAGTCCATTAA
TGCGTGGTCGTGCACCATCAGCACGTTATCGAATCCTTTGCCACGTAAGTCCGCATCTTCATGACGACCA
AAGCCAGTAAAGTAGAACGGTTTGTGGTTAATCAGGAACTGTTGGCCCTTCACTGCCACTGACCGGATGC
CGACGCGAAGCGGGTAGATATCACACTCTGTCTGGCTTTTGGCTGTGACGCACAGTTCATAGAGATAACC
TTCACCCGGTTGCCAGAGGTGCGGATTCACCACTTGCAAAGTCCCGCTAGTGCCTTGTCCAGTTGCAACC
ACCTGTTGATCCGCATCACGCAGTTCAACGCTGACATCACCATTGGCCACCACCTGCCAGTCAACAGACG
CGTGGTTACAGTCTTGCGCGACATGCGTCACCACGGTGATATCGTCCACCCAGGTGTTCGGCGTGGTGTA
GAGCATTACGCTGCGATGGATTCCGGCATAGTTAAAGAAATCATGGAAGTAAGACTGCTTTTTCTTGCCG
TTTTCGTCGGTAATCACCATTCCCGGCGGGATAGTCTGCCAGTTCAGTTCGTTGTTCACACAAACGGTGA
TACGTACACTTTTCCCGGCAATAACATACGGCGTGACATCGGCTTCAAATGGCGTATAGCCGCCCTGATG
CTCCATCACTTCCTGATTATTGACCCACACTTTGCCGTAATGAGTGACCGCATCGAAACGCAGCACGATA
CGCTGGCCTGCCCAACCTTTCGGTATAAAGACTTCGCGCTGATACCAGACGTTGCCCGCATAATTACGAA
TATCTGCATCGGCGAACTGATCGTTAAAACTGCCTGGCACAGCAATTGCCCGGCTTTCTTGTAACGCGCT
TTCCCACCAACGCTGATCAATTCCACAGTTTTCGCGATCCAGACTGAATGCCCACAGGCCGTCGAGTTTT
TTGATTTCACGGGTTGGGGTTTCTACAGGACGGACCATATTTATAGGTGTAATTTATGTAGCTGTAATTT
TTACCTTATTAATATTTTTTACGCTTTGCATTCGACGACTGAACTCCCAAATATATGTTTAACTCGTCTT
GGTCGTTTGAATTTTTGTTGCTGTGTTTCCTAATATTTTCCATCACCTTAAATATGTTATTGTAATCCTC
AATGTTGAACTTGCAATTGGACACGGCATAGTTTTCCATAGTCGTGTAAAACATGGTATTGGCTGCATTG
TAATACATCCGACTGAGCGGGTACGGATCTATGTGTTTGAGCAGCCTGTTCAAAAACTCTGCATCGTCGC
AAAACGGAATTTCGTCGACAGATCTGATCATGGAGATAATTAAAATGATAACCATCTCGCAAATAAATAA
GTATTTTACTGTTTTCGTAACAGTTTTGTAATAAAAAAACCTATAAATATAGGATCCATGAACATCATGC
TCAACAACGATGAGCTCGAATTTGAACAAGCTCCAGAATTCCTGCTCGGCGACGGCTCTTTCGGCTCCGT
ATACCGTGCTGCTTATGAAGGCGAAGAAGTCGCCGTAAAGATCTTCAACAAGCACACCTCGCTCCGTCTG
CTCCGTCAGGAACTGGTCGTTCTGTGTCATCTGCACCATCCGAGCCTCATCTCCCTGCTGGCCGCTGGCA
TCCGTCCTCGTATGCTGGTGATGGAGCTGGCATCCAAGGGCTCTCTCGACCGCCTGCTGCAGCAGGACAA
GGCTTCTCTGACCCGTACTCTGCAGCATCGTATCGCTCTGCATGTAGCTGACGGCCTGCGTTATCTTCAT
TCTGCAATGATCATTTATCGCGACCTGAAACCTCATAATGTACTGCTGTTTACTCTGTACCCGAACGCTG
CCATCATCGCTAAGATTGCAGACTATGGTATTGCGCAGTACTGCTGCCGCATGGGCATTAAAACAAGCGA
AGGTACGCCGGGTTTCCGTGCTCCAGAAGTGGCTCGTGGCAACGTTATTTACAACCAGCAAGCTGACGTT
TACTCGTTCGGTCTGCTCCTGTACGATATCCTGACTACCGGCGGCCGTATCGTAGAAGGTCTGAAGTTCC
CTAACGAATTCGACGAACTGGAAATCCAGGGCAAGCTGCCAGACCCGGTTAAAGAATACGGTTGCGCTCC
GTGGCCGATGGTAGAGAAGCTCATCAAACAGTGCCTTAAAGAAAACCCTCAGGAACGTCCAACCTCTGCT
CAAGTGTTCGACATCCTTAACAGCGCTGAACTCGTCTGTCTGACTCACCACCATCACCATCATTGATAAG
CTTGCGGCCGCACTCGAGCACCACCACCACCACCACTAACCTAGGTAGCTGAGCGCATGCAAGCTGATCC
GGGTTATTAGTACATTTATTAAGCGCTAGATTCTGTGCGTTGTTGATTTACAGACAATTGTTGTACGTAT
TTTAATAATTCATTAAATTTATAATCTTTAGGGTGGTATGTTAGAGCGAAAATCAAATGATTTTCAGCGT
CTTTATATCTGAATTTAAATATTAAATCCTCAATAGATTTGTAAAATAGGTTTCGATTAGTTTCAAACAA
GGGTTGTTTTTCCGAACCGATGGCTGGACTATCTAATGGATTTTCGCTCAACGCCACAAAACTTGCCAAA
TCTTGTAGCAGCAATCTAGCTTTGTCGATATTCGTTTGTGTTTTGTTTTGTAATAAAGGTTCGACGTCGT
TCAAAATATTATGCGCTTTTGTATTTCTTTCATCACTGTCGTTAGTGTACAATTGACTCGACGTAAACAC
GTTAAATAGAGCTTGGACATATTTAACATCGGGCGTGTTAGCTTTATTAGGCCGATTATCGTCGTCGTCC
CAACCCTCGTCGTTAGAAGTTGCTTCCGAAGACGATTTTGCCATAGCCACACGACGCCTATTAATTGTGT
CGGCTAACACGTCCGCGATCAAATTTGTAGTTGAGCTTTTTGGAATTATTTCTGATTGCGGGCGTTTTTG
GGCGGGTTTCAATCTAACTGTGCCCGATTTTAATTCAGACAACACGTTAGAAAGCGATGGTGCAGGCGGT
GGTAACATTTCAGACGGCAAATCTACTAATGGCGGCGGTGGTGGAGCTGATGATAAATCTACCATCGGTG
GAGGCGCAGGCGGGGCTGGCGGCGGAGGCGGAGGCGGAGGTGGTGGCGGTGATGCAGACGGCGGTTTAGG
CTCAAATGTCTCTTTAGGCAACACAGTCGGCACCTCAACTATTGTACTGGTTTCGGGCGCCGTTTTTGGT
TTGACCGGTCTGAGACGAGTGCGATTTTTTTCGTTTCTAATAGCTTCCAACAATTGTTGTCTGTCGTCTA
AAGGTGCAGCGGGTTGAGGTTCCGTCGGCATTGGTGGAGCGGGCGGCAATTCAGACATCGATGGTGGTGG
TGGTGGTGGAGGCGCTGGAATGTTAGGCACGGGAGAAGGTGGTGGCGGCGGTGCCGCCGGTATAATTTGT
TCTGGTTTAGTTTGTTCGCGCACGATTGTGGGCACCGGCGCAGGCGCCGCTGGCTGCACAACGGAAGGTC
GTCTGCTTCGAGGCAGCGCTTGGGGTGGTGGCAATTCAATATTATAATTGGAATACAAATCGTAAAAATC
TGCTATAAGCATTGTAATTTCGCTATCGTTTACCGTGCCGATATTTAACAACCGCTCAATGTAAGCAATT
GTATTGTAAAGAGATTGTCTCAAGCTCGGATCGATCCCGCACGCCGATAACAAGCCTTTTCATTTTTACT
ACAGCATTGTAGTGGCGAGACACTTCGCTGTCGTCGAGGTTTAAACGCTTCCTCGCTCACTGACTCGCTG
CGCTCGGTCGTTCGGCTGCGGCGAGCGGTATCAGCTCACTCAAAGGCGGTAATACGGTTATCCACAGAAT
CAGGGGATAACGCAGGAAAGAACATGTGAGCAAAAGGCCAGCAAAAGGCCAGGAACCGTAAAAAGGCCGC
GTTGCTGGCGTTTTTCCATAGGCTCCGCCCCCCTGACGAGCATCACAAAAATCGACGCTCAAGTCAGAGG
TGGCGAAACCCGACAGGACTATAAAGATACCAGGCGTTTCCCCCTGGAAGCTCCCTCGTGCGCTCTCCTG
TTCCGACCCTGCCGCTTACCGGATACCTGTCCGCCTTTCTCCCTTCGGGAAGCGTGGCGCTTTCTCATAG
CTCACGCTGTAGGTATCTCAGTTCGGTGTAGGTCGTTCGCTCCAAGCTGGGCTGTGTGCACGAACCCCCC
GTTCAGCCCGACCGCTGCGCCTTATCCGGTAACTATCGTCTTGAGTCCAACCCGGTAAGACACGACTTAT
CGCCACTGGCAGCAGCCACTGGTAACAGGATTAGCAGAGCGAGGTATGTAGGCGGTGCTACAGAGTTCTT
GAAGTGGTGGCCTAACTACGGCTACACTAGAAGGACAGTATTTGGTATCTGCGCTCTGCTGAAGCCAGTT
ACCTTCGGAAAAAGAGTTGGTAGCTCTTGATCCGGCAAACAAACCACCGCTGGTAGCGGTGGTTTTTTTG
TTTGCAAGCAGCAGATTACGCGCAGAAAAAAAGGATCTCAAGAAGATCCTTTGATCTTTTCTACGGGGTC
TGACGCTCAGTGGAACGAAAACTCACGTTAAGGGATTTTGGTCATGAGATTATCAAAAAGGATCTTCACC
TAGATCCTTTTAAATTAAAAATGAAGTTTTAAATCAATCTAAAGTATATATGAGTAAACTTGGTCTGACA
GTTACCAATGCTTAATCAGTGAGGCACCTATCTCAGCGATCTGTCTATTTCGTTCATCCATAGTTGCCTG
ACTCCCCGTCGTGTAGATAACTACGATACGGGAGGGCTTACCATCTGGCCCCAGTGCTGCAATGATACCG
CGAGACCCACGCTCACCGGCTCCAGATTTATCAGCAATAAACCAGCCAGCCGGAAGGGCCGAGCGCAGAA
GTGGTCCTGCAACTTTATCCGCCTCCATCCAGTCTATTAATTGTTGCCGGGAAGCTAGAGTAAGTAGTTC
GCCAGTTAATAGTTTGCGCAACGTTGTTGCCATTGCTACAGGCATCGTGGTGTCACGCTCGTCGTTTGGT
ATGGCTTCATTCAGCTCCGGTTCCCAACGATCAAGGCGAGTTACATGATCCCCCATGTTGTGCAAAAAAG
CGGTTAGCTCCTTCGGTCCTCCGATCGTTGTCAGAAGTAAGTTGGCCGCAGTGTTATCACTCATGGTTAT
GGCAGCACTGCATAATTCTCTTACTGTCATGCCATCCGTAAGATGCTTTTCTGTGACTGGTGAGTACTCA
ACCAAGTCATTCTGAGAATAGTGTATGCGGCGACCGAGTTGCTCTTGCCCGGCGTCAATACGGGATAATA
CCGCGCCACATAGCAGAACTTTAAAAGTGCTCATCATTGGAAAACGTTCTTCGGGGCGAAAACTCTCAAG
GATCTTACCGCTGTTGAGATCCAGTTCGATGTAACCCACTCGTGCACCCAACTGATCTTCAGCATCTTTT
ACTTTCACCAGCGTTTCTGGGTGAGCAAAAACAGGAAGGCAAAATGCCGCAAAAAAGGGAATAAGGGCGA
CACGGAAATGTTGAATACTCATACTCTTCCTTTTTCAATATTATTGAAGCATTTATCAGGGTTATTGTCT
CATGAGCGGATACATATTTGAATGTATTTAGAAAAATAAACAAATAGGGGTTCCGCGCACATTTCCCCGA
AAAGTGCCACCTG
[124 nt withheld, positions 7714-7837]
C
[91 nt withheld, positions 7839-7929]
A
[49 nt withheld, positions 7931-7979]
CCTTTGACGTTGGAGTCCACGTTCTTT
[37 nt withheld, positions 8007-8043]
ACCCTATCTCGGTCTATTCTTTTGATTTATAAGGGATTTTGCCGATTTCGGCCTATTGGTTAAAAAATGA
GCTGATTTAACAAAAATTTAACGCGAATTTTAACAAAATATTAACGTTTACAATTTCCCATTCGCCATTC
AGGCTGCGCAACTGTTGGGAAGGGCGATCGGTGCGGGCCTCTTCGCTATTACGCCA
