>Addgene plasmid #40376 | pBACgus/LRRK2 1867-2141 C-His | addgene partial sequence | sequence record 52995 | DSP2466Rev 5'-AATAACCCGGATCAGCTT-3'
GGTGGTGGTGGTGGTGCTCGAGTGCGGCCGCAAGCTTTCAATGATGGTGATGGTGGTGAGTCAGACAGAC
GAGTTCAGCGCTGTTAAGGATGTCGAACACTTGAGCAGAGGTTGGACGTTCCTGAGGGTTTTCTTTAAGG
CACTGTTTGATGAGCTTCTCTACCATCGGCCACGGAGCGCAACCGTATTCTTTAACCGGGTCTGGCAGCT
TGCCCTGGATTTCCAGTTCGTCGAATTCGTTAGGGAACTTCAGACCTTCTACGATACGGCCGCCGGTAGT
CAGGATATCGTACAGGAGCAGACCGAACGAGTAAACGTCAGCTTGCTGGTTGTAAATAACGTTGCCACGA
GCCACTTCTGGAGCACGGAAACCCGGCGTACCTTCGCTTGTTTTAATGCCCATGCGGCAGCAGTACTGCG
CAATACCATAGTCTGCAATCTTAGCGATGATGGCAGCGTTCGGGTACAGAGTAAACAGCAGTACATTATG
AGGTTTCAGGTCGCGATAAATGATCATTGCAGAATGAAGATAACGCAGGCCGTCAGCTACATGCAGAGCG
ATACGATGCTGCAGAGTACGGGTCAGAGAAGCCTTGTCCTGCTGCAGCAGGCGGTCGAGAGAGCCCTTGG
ATGCCAGCTCCATCACCAGCATACGAGGACGGATGCCAGCGGCCAGCAGGGAGATGAGGCTCGGATGGTG
CAGATGACACAGAACGACCAGTTCCTGACGGAGCAGACGGAGCGAGGTGTGCTTGTTGAAGATCTTTACG
GCGACTTCTTCGCCTTCATAAGCAGCACGGTATACGGAGCCGAAAGAGCCGTCGCCGAGCAGGAATTCTG
GAGCTTGTTCAAATTCGAGCTCATCGTTGTTGAGCATGATGTTCATGGATCCTATATTTATAGGTTTTTT
TATTACAAAACTGTTACGAAAACAGTAAAATACTTATT
