>Addgene plasmid #40376 | pBACgus/LRRK2 1867-2141 C-His | addgene partial sequence | sequence record 52996 | DSP2466For
AATAAATAAGTATTTTACTGTTTTCGTAACAGTTTTGTAATAAAAAAACCTATAAATATAGGATCCATGA
ACATCATGCTCAACAACGATGAGCTCGAATTTGAACAAGCTCCAGAATTCCTGCTCGGCGACGGCTCTTT
CGGCTCCGTATACCGTGCTGCTTATGAAGGCGAAGAAGTCGCCGTAAAGATCTTCAACAAGCACACCTCG
CTCCGTCTGCTCCGTCAGGAACTGGTCGTTCTGTGTCATCTGCACCATCCGAGCCTCATCTCCCTGCTGG
CCGCTGGCATCCGTCCTCGTATGCTGGTGATGGAGCTGGCATCCAAGGGCTCTCTCGACCGCCTGCTGCA
GCAGGACAAGGCTTCTCTGACCCGTACTCTGCAGCATCGTATCGCTCTGCATGTAGCTGACGGCCTGCGT
TATCTTCATTCTGCAATGATCATTTATCGCGACCTGAAACCTCATAATGTACTGCTGTTTACTCTGTACC
CGAACGCTGCCATCATCGCTAAGATTGCAGACTATGGTATTGCGCAGTACTGCTGCCGCATGGGCATTAA
AACAAGCGAAGGTACGCCGGGTTTCCGTGCTCCAGAAGTGGCTCGTGGCAACGTTATTTACAACCAGCAA
GCTGACGTTTACTCGTTCGGTCTGCTCCTGTACGATATCCTGACTACCGGCGGCCGTATCGTAGAAGGTC
TGAAGTTCCCTAACGAATTCGACGAACTGGAAATCCAGGGCAAGCTGCCAGACCCGGTTAAAGAATACGG
TTGCGCTCCGTGGCCGATGGTAGAGAAGCTCATCAAACAGTGCCTTAAAGAAAA
